Addgene plasmid #1430: pICT19r
Purpose: (Empty Backbone)
Depositing lab: Andrew Fire. Depositing organization: Carnegie Institution for Science.
Backbone
  Vector backbone: Unknown
  Backbone size (bp): 3023
  Vector type: Worm Expression
Growth in bacteria
  Bacterial resistance: Ampicillin, 100 μg/mL
  Growth temperature: 37°C
  Growth strain: DH5alpha
  Copy number: Unknown
Gene/Insert
  Gene/Insert name: None
  Tag / fusion protein: lacZN, SupTrp5', SupTrp3'
  Cloning method: Restriction Enzyme
Terms and licenses: Academic/Nonprofit Terms; Industry Terms: Not Available to Industry
Depositor comments: See Fire Lab Vector Kit Documentation 1995. Fire Lab Miniprep Number pICT19r, Ligation number NONE.
How to cite: pICT19r was a gift from Andrew Fire (Addgene plasmid # 1430 ; http://n2t.net/addgene:1430 ; RRID:Addgene_1430)
