[The description below was written by a language model from this plasmid's Addgene catalogue record and pLannotate feature annotations shown in this document.]
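Description:
pICT19r is a small (3,023 bp) empty backbone plasmid from a 1995 C. elegans vector kit, catalogued as a worm expression vector. The parent backbone is listed as unknown, but the annotated features point to a pUC/pBR322-type architecture. It carries a high-copy ColE1/pMB1-family origin of replication. An ampicillin resistance gene (β-lactamase), driven by its own bla promoter, provides selection in E. coli. Short remnants of the pBR322 bom region and of rop are also annotated, along with a fragment of lacI. The rop fragment spans the sequence origin, and the record lists copy number as unknown.

No insert is recorded. The functional content lies in a lac region consisting of a CAP binding site, lac promoter and lac operator, followed by the lacZα coding region. The lacZα annotation is split into two fragments, a short one next to the operator and a longer one several hundred bases away. Between them lies an annotated tRNA element in the opposite orientation. This layout matches the catalogue's tag entries "lacZN, SupTrp5', SupTrp3'", which suggest that a tryptophan suppressor tRNA segment, with its 5' and 3' flanks, sits within the N-terminal lacZ region. The record does not name the tRNA gene or its source organism, and it does not explain how the element is meant to be used. In nematode work, suppressor tRNAs have served as genetic markers, but that role here is an inference.

No worm promoter, 3' UTR or reporter is annotated. The plasmid is probably best regarded as a cloning or marker-bearing backbone into which fragments are inserted by restriction enzyme cloning. The kit documentation cited by the depositor would need to be consulted for its intended application.
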