Features (pLannotate 1.2.2; 12 found; start..end, strand, type, name):
    137..236     +  misc_feature   bom (fragment): basis of mobility region from pBR322
    242..399     -  CDS            lacZα (fragment): LacZα fragment of β-galactosidase; lacZ fragment
    432..503     +  ncRNA          tRNA: Accession: RF00005 - tRNA
    786..806     -  CDS            lacZα (fragment): LacZα fragment of β-galactosidase; lacZ fragment
    826..842     -  protein_bind   lac operator: The lac repressor binds to the lac operator to inhibit transcription in E. coli. This inhibition can be relieved by adding lactose or isopropyl-β-D-thiogalactopyranoside (IPTG). lac repressor encoded by lacI
    850..880     -  promoter       lac promoter: promoter for the E. coli lac operon
    895..916     -  protein_bind   CAP binding site: CAP binding activates transcription in the presence of cAMP. E. coli catabolite activator protein
    929..1021    -  CDS            lacI (fragment): lac repressor; lacI; The lac repressor binds to the lac operator to inhibit transcription in E. coli. This inhibition can be relieved by adding lactose or isopropyl-β-D-thiogalactopyranoside (IPTG).
   1204..1792    -  rep_origin     ori: high-copy-number ColE1/pMB1/pBR322/pUC origin of replication
   1963..2823    -  CDS            AmpR: β-lactamase; bla; confers resistance to ampicillin, carbenicillin, and related antibiotics
   2824..2928    -  promoter       AmpR promoter: bla
   3023..35      +  CDS            rop (fragment) (across the origin): Rop protein, which maintains plasmids at low copy number; rop
>Addgene plasmid #1430 | pICT19r | depositor full sequence | sequence record 41 | Author sequence
TCGCGCGTTTCGGTGATGACGGTGAAAACCTCTGACACATGCAGCTCCCGGAGACGGTCACAGCTTGTCT
GTAAGCGGATGCCGGGAGCAGACAAGCCCGTCAGGGCGCGTCAGCGGGTGTTGGCGGGTGTCGGGGCTGG
CTTAACTATGCGGCATCAGAGCAGATTGTACTGAGAGTGCACCATATGCGGTGTGAAATACCGCACAGAT
GCGTAAGGAGAAAATACCGCATCAGGCGCCATTCGCCATTCAGGCTGCGCAACTGTTGGGAAGGGCGATC
GGTGCGGGCCTCTTCGCTATTACGCCAGCTGGCGAAAGGGGGATGTGCTGCAAGGCGATTAAGTTGGGTA
ACGCCAGGGTTTTCCCAGTCACGACGTTGTAAAACGACGGCCAGTGAATTCCCGGGGATCCGTCGACAAG
AGAGAATAACATGACTGCTTGGCGCAATGGTAGCGCGTTCGACTCTAGATCGAAAGGTTGGGCGTTCGAT
CCGCTCAGTGGTCAAATTTTTTGTTTTTTAAGTAGTAATATAATACAATTTAATTCAAAATTACACGCAA
AAATTTAATAAAGTAGTCCAAAATGCTAATCGTGTGAAAAAATGCCTTCTGGTAATGTATTTCTCACACG
AAAATTTGTTGAAATTGGTTTTTGACACAAGCGAATGTTGCAATTATTTTCTTGATTTTTCTACAAATTT
GAAAATCAAATTTCACGACTGCAAGTATAACATTAAAAACAATATACCCAAGCCCACAAAAAACGTATTC
TGAAAATTGTATCGATGAATTCGTAATCATGGTCATAGCTGTTTCCTGTGTGAAATTGTTATCCGCTCAC
AATTCCACACAACATACGAGCCGGAAGCATAAAGTGTAAAGCCTGGGGTGCCTAATGAGTGAGCTAACTC
ACATTAATTGCGTTGCGCTCACTGCCCGCTTTCCAGTCGGGAAACCTGTCGTGCCAGCTGCATTAATGAA
TCGGCCAACGCGCGGGGAGAGGCGGTTTGCGTATTGGGCGCTCTTCCGCTTCCTCGCTCACTGACTCGCT
GCGCTCGGTCGTTCGGCTGCGGCGAGCGGTATCAGCTCACTCAAAGGCGGTAATACGGTTATCCACAGAA
TCAGGGGATAACGCAGGAAAGAACATGTGAGCAAAAGGCCAGCAAAAGGCCAGGAACCGTAAAAAGGCCG
CGTTGCTGGCGTTTTTCCATAGGCTCCGCCCCCCTGACGAGCATCACAAAAATCGACGCTCAAGTCAGAG
GTGGCGAAACCCGACAGGACTATAAAGATACCAGGCGTTTCCCCCTGGAAGCTCCCTCGTGCGCTCTCCT
GTTCCGACCCTGCCGCTTACCGGATACCTGTCCGCCTTTCTCCCTTCGGGAAGCGTGGCGCTTTCTCATA
GCTCACGCTGTAGGTATCTCAGTTCGGTGTAGGTCGTTCGCTCCAAGCTGGGCTGTGTGCACGAACCCCC
CGTTCAGCCCGACCGCTGCGCCTTATCCGGTAACTATCGTCTTGAGTCCAACCCGGTAAGACACGACTTA
TCGCCACTGGCAGCAGCCACTGGTAACAGGATTAGCAGAGCGAGGTATGTAGGCGGTGCTACAGAGTTCT
TGAAGTGGTGGCCTAACTACGGCTACACTAGAAGGACAGTATTTGGTATCTGCGCTCTGCTGAAGCCAGT
TACCTTCGGAAAAAGAGTTGGTAGCTCTTGATCCGGCAAACAAACCACCGCTGGTAGCGGTGGTTTTTTT
GTTTGCAAGCAGCAGATTACGCGCAGAAAAAAAGGATCTCAAGAAGATCCTTTGATCTTTTCTACGGGGT
CTGACGCTCAGTGGAACGAAAACTCACGTTAAGGGATTTTGGTCATGAGATTATCAAAAAGGATCTTCAC
CTAGATCCTTTTAAATTAAAAATGAAGTTTTAAATCAATCTAAAGTATATATGAGTAAACTTGGTCTGAC
AGTTACCAATGCTTAATCAGTGAGGCACCTATCTCAGCGATCTGTCTATTTCGTTCATCCATAGTTGCCT
GACTCCCCGTCGTGTAGATAACTACGATACGGGAGGGCTTACCATCTGGCCCCAGTGCTGCAATGATACC
GCGAGACCCACGCTCACCGGCTCCAGATTTATCAGCAATAAACCAGCCAGCCGGAAGGGCCGAGCGCAGA
AGTGGTCCTGCAACTTTATCCGCCTCCATCCAGTCTATTAATTGTTGCCGGGAAGCTAGAGTAAGTAGTT
CGCCAGTTAATAGTTTGCGCAACGTTGTTGCCATTGCTACAGGCATCGTGGTGTCACGCTCGTCGTTTGG
TATGGCTTCATTCAGCTCCGGTTCCCAACGATCAAGGCGAGTTACATGATCCCCCATGTTGTGCAAAAAA
GCGGTTAGCTCCTTCGGTCCTCCGATCGTTGTCAGAAGTAAGTTGGCCGCAGTGTTATCACTCATGGTTA
TGGCAGCACTGCATAATTCTCTTACTGTCATGCCATCCGTAAGATGCTTTTCTGTGACTGGTGAGTACTC
AACCAAGTCATTCTGAGAATAGTGTATGCGGCGACCGAGTTGCTCTTGCCCGGCGTCAATACGGGATAAT
ACCGCGCCACATAGCAGAACTTTAAAAGTGCTCATCATTGGAAAACGTTCTTCGGGGCGAAAACTCTCAA
GGATCTTACCGCTGTTGAGATCCAGTTCGATGTAACCCACTCGTGCACCCAACTGATCTTCAGCATCTTT
TACTTTCACCAGCGTTTCTGGGTGAGCAAAAACAGGAAGGCAAAATGCCGCAAAAAAGGGAATAAGGGCG
ACACGGAAATGTTGAATACTCATACTCTTCCTTTTTCAATATTATTGAAGCATTTATCAGGGTTATTGTC
TCATGAGCGGATACATATTTGAATGTATTTAGAAAAATAAACAAATAGGGGTTCCGCGCACATTTCCCCG
AAAAGTGCCACCTGACGTCTAAGAAACCATTATTATCATGACATTAACCTATAAAAATAGGCGTATCACG
AGGCCCTTTCGTC
