>Addgene plasmid #1430 | pICT19r | addgene partial sequence | sequence record 16557 | 1430_m13reverse
TTTTCGAATACGTTTTTTTGTGGGCTTGGGTATATTGTTTTTTAATGTTATACTTGCAGTCGTGAAATTT
GATTTTCAAATTTGTAGAAAAATCAAGAAAATAATTGCAACATTCGCTTGTGTCAAAAACCAATTTCAAC
AAATTTTCGTGTGAGAAATACATTACCAGAAGGCATTTTTTCACACGATTAGCATTTTGGACTACTTTAT
TAAATTTTTGCGTGTAATTTTGAATTAAATTGTATTATATTACTACTTAAAAAACAAAAAATTTGACCAC
TGAGCGGATCGAACGCCCAACCTTTCGATCTAGAGTCGAACGCGCTACCATTGCGCCAAGCAGTCATGTT
ATTCTCTCTTGTCGACGGATCCCCGGGAATTCACTGGCCGTCGTTTTACAACGTCGTGACTGGGAAAACC
CTGGCGTTACCCAACTTAATCGCCTTGCAGCACATCCCCCTTTCGCCAGCTGGCGTAATAGCGAAGAGGC
CCGCACCGATCGCCCTTCCCAACAGTTGCGCAGCCTGAATGGCGAATGGCGCCTGATGCGGTATTTTCTC
CTTACGCATCTGTGCGGTATTTCACACCGCATATGGTGCACTCTCAGTACAATCTGCTCTGATGCCGCAT
AGTTAAGCCAGCCCCGACACCCGCCAACACCCGCTGACGCGCCCTGACGGGCTTGTCTGCTCCCGGCATC
CGCTTACAGACAAGCTGTGACCGTCTCCGGGAGCTGCATGTGTCAGAGGTTTTCACCGTCATCACCGAAA
CGCGCGAGACGAAAGGGCCTCGTGATACGCCTATTTTTATAGGTTAATGTCATGATAATAATGGTTTCTT
AGACGTCAGGTGGCACTTTTCGGGGAAATGTGCGCGGAACCCCTATTTGTTTATTTTTCTAAATACATTC
AATATGTATCCGCTCATGAGACAATAACCCTGATAATGCTTCAATAATATTGAAAAAGGAAGAGTATGAG
TATCCACATTCCGNGNCGCCCTTATNCCNTTTTTGGCGNATTTTGCCTNCNGGTTTNGCTCNCCCANAAC
GCTGGNGAAAGTAAAAANGCTGAAAATCAGTTGGGTGCNGAGNGGGTACATCGAACNGGATCNCAACAGC
GGNAAAATCCTNGAAANTTTTCNCCCNAAAAACGTTTNCAAGNAGAACCCTTTTNAAGTTCGCTANGGGG
GNNGGATTTNCCNTATGNGCCCGGGAANAANACTCGGNNCCCAAANCAATNCCNAAAGGGTGGGGAAANC
CCCCCCCCCAAAAACCCTTCNGNGGGGGGNGAAAAAAATTGCGGGGCCCCACCNGGGGAAAACCGCCCNA
TT
